>Addgene plasmid #238579 | NanoLuc-KRAS(G12D)_CRAF(FL)-HaloTag BiBRET Vector | addgene full sequence | sequence record 479514 | Addgene NGS Result
GGCATGCAAGCTGATTTGGCTGCTGCCACCGCTGAGCAAGGCCGCTTCGAGCAGACATGATAAGATACAT
TGATGAGTTTGGACAAACCACAACTAGAATGCAGTGAAAAAAATGCTTTATTTGTGAAATTTGTGATGCT
ATTGCTTTATTTGTAACCATTATAAGCTGCAATAAACAAGTTAACAACAACAATTGCATTCATTTTATGT
TTCAGGTTCAGGGGGAGATGTGGGAGGTTTTTTTAAGCAAGTAAAACCTCTACAAATGTGGTAAAATCTT
AATTAAGAATTCTAATATAACTTCGTATAGCATACATTATACGAAGTTATGGATCCACTGTTGACAATTA
ATCATCGGCATAGTATATCGGCATAGTATAATACGACAAGGTGAGGAACTAAACCCAGGAGGCAGATCAT
GATTGAACAAGATGGATTGCACGCAGGTTCTCCGGCCGCTTGGGTGGAGAGGCTATTCGGCTATGACTGG
GCACAACAGACAATCGGCTGCTCTGATGCCGCCGTGTTCCGGCTGTCAGCGCAGGGGCGCCCGGTTCTTT
TTGTCAAGACCGACCTGTCCGGTGCCCTGAATGAACTGCAGGACGAGGCAGCGCGGCTATCGTGGCTGGC
CACGACGGGCGTTCCTTGCGCAGCTGTGCTCGACGTTGTCACTGAAGCGGGAAGGGACTGGCTGCTATTG
GGCGAAGTGCCGGGGCAGGATCTCCTGTCATCTCACCTTGCTCCTGCCGAGAAAGTATCCATCATGGCTG
ATGCAATGCGGCGGCTGCATACGCTTGATCCGGCTACCTGCCCATTCGACCACCAAGCGAAACATCGCAT
CGAGCGAGCACGTACTCGGATGGAAGCCGGTCTTGTCGATCAGGATGATCTGGACGAAGAGCATCAGGGG
CTCGCGCCAGCCGAACTGTTCGCCAGGCTCAAGGCGCGCATGCCCGACGGCGAGGATCTCGTCGTGACCC
ATGGCGATGCCTGCTTGCCGAATATCATGGTGGAAAATGGCCGCTTTTCTGGATTCATCGACTGTGGCCG
GCTGGGTGTGGCGGACCGCTATCAGGACATAGCGTTGGCTACCCGTGATATTGCTGAAGAGCTTGGCGGC
GAATGGGCTGACCGCTTCCTCGTGCTTTACGGTATCGCCGCTCCCGATTCGCAGCGCATCGCCTTCTATC
GCCTTCTTGACGAGTTCTTCTGATTCGAAATGACCGACCAAGCGACGCCCAACCGGTATCAGCTCACTCA
AAGGCGGTAATACGGTTATCCACAGAATCAGGGGATAACGCAGGAAAGAACATGTGAGCAAAAGGCCAGC
AAAAGGCCAGGAACCGTAAAAAGGCCGCGTTGCTGGCGTTTTTCCATAGGCTCCGCCCCCCTGACGAGCA
TCACAAAAATCGACGCTCAAGTCAGAGGTGGCGAAACCCGACAGGACTATAAAGATACCAGGCGTTTCCC
CCTGGAAGCTCCCTCGTGCGCTCTCCTGTTCCGACCCTGCCGCTTACCGGATACCTGTCCGCCTTTCTCC
CTTCGGGAAGCGTGGCGCTTTCTCATAGCTCACGCTGTAGGTATCTCAGTTCGGTGTAGGTCGTTCGCTC
CAAGCTGGGCTGTGTGCACGAACCCCCCGTTCAGCCCGACCGCTGCGCCTTATCCGGTAACTATCGTCTT
GAGTCCAACCCGGTAAGACACGACTTATCGCCACTGGCAGCAGCCACTGGTAACAGGATTAGCAGAGCGA
GGTATGTAGGCGGTGCTACAGAGTTCTTGAAGTGGTGGCCTAACTACGGCTACACTAGAAGGACAGTATT
TGGTATCTGCGCTCTGCTGAAGCCAGTTACCTTCGGAAAAAGAGTTGGTAGCTCTTGATCCGGCAAACAA
ACCACCGCTGGTAGCGGTGGTTTTTTTGTTTGCAAGCAGCAGATTACGCGCAGAAAAAAAGGATTTCAAG
AAGATCCTTTGATCTTTTCTACGGGGTCTGACGCTCAGTGGAACGAAAACTCACGTTAAGGGATTTTGGT
CATGAGATTATCAAAAAGGATCTTCACCTAGATCCTTTTATAGTCCGGAATCGTCACACAAAAAACCAAC
ACACAGATGTAATGAAAATAAAGATATTTTATTGCGGCCATCGTGATGGCTAGAGTTTAGCCCTCCCACA
CATAACCAGAGGGCAGCAATTCACGAATCCCAACTGCCGTCGGCTGTCCATCACTGTCCTTCACTATGGC
TTTGATCCCAGGATGCAGATCGAGAAGCACCTGTCGGCACCGTCCGCAGGGGCTCAAGATGCCCCTGTTC
TCATTTCCGATCGCGACGATACAAGTCAGGTTGCCAGCTGCCGCAGCAGCAGCAGTGCCCAGCACCACGA
GTTCTGCACAAGGTCCCCCAGTAAAATGATATACATTGACACCAGTGAAGATGCGGCCGTCGCTAGAGAG
AGCTGCGCTGGCGACGCTGTAGTCTTCAGAGATGGGGATGCTGTTGATTGTAGCCGTTGCTCTTTCAATG
AGGGTGGATTCTTCTTGAGACAAAGGCTTGGCCATGGTGGCGCTAGTGTCAGAAGAATCGAGCTTTTTGC
AAAAGCCTAGGCCTCCAAAAAAGCCTCCTCACTACTTCTGGAATAGCTCAGAGGCCGAGGCGGCCTCGGC
CTCTGCATAAATAAAAAAAATTAGTCAGCCATGGGGCGGAGAATGGGCGGAACTGGGCGGAGTTAGGGGC
GGGATGGGCGGAGTTAGGGGCGGGACTATGGTTGCTGACTAATTGAGATGCATGCTTTGCATACTTCTGC
CTGCTGGGGAGCCTGGGGACTTTCCACACCTGGTTGCTGACTAATTGAGATGCATGCTTTGCATACTTCT
GCCTGCTGGGGAGCCTGGGGACTTTCCACACCCTAACTGACACACATTCCACAGCTGGTTCTTTCCGCCT
CAGAAGGTACCTAACCAAGTTCCTCTTTCAGAGGTTATTTCAGGCCATGGTGCTGCGCAAGACGCGTTAA
TTAAGACGTCGGCAGTGAAAAAAATGCTTTATTTGTGAAATTTGTGATGCTATTGCTTTATTTGTAACCA
TTATAAGCTGCAATAAACAAGTTAACAACAACAATTGCATTCATTTTATGTTTCAGGTTCAGGGGGAGGT
GTGGGAGGTTTTTTAAAGCAAGTAAAACCTCTACAAATGTGGTATGGCTGATTATGATCCGCGGCCGCAA
TACGTCGACGTTATCAGCTGACTTCGTACGAGAGCCTAGGTGTTTCTAGAGGATCCCCGGGTACCGAGCC
CGAATTCGTTTAAACTTACATAATTACACACTTTGTCTTTGACTTCTTTTTCTTCTTTTTACCATCTTTG
CTCATCTTTTCTTTATGTTTTCGAATTTCTCGAACTAATGTATAGAAGGCATCATCAACACCCTGTCTTG
TCTTTGCTGATGTTTCAATAAAAGGAATTCCATAACTTCTTGCTAAGTCCTGAGCCTGTTTTGTGTCTAC
TGTTCTAGAAGGCAAATCACATTTATTTCCTACTAGGACCATAGGTACATCTTCAGAGTCCTTAACTCTT
TTAATTTGTTCTCTATAATGGTGAATATCTTCAAATGATTTAGTATTATTTATGGCAAATACACAAAGAA
AGCCCTCCCCAGTCCTCATGTACTGGTCCCTCATTGCACTGTACTCCTCTTGACCTGCTGTGTCGAGAAT
ATCCAAGAGACAGGTTTCTCCATCAATTACTACTTGCTTCCTGTAGGAATCCTCTATTGTTGGATCATAT
TCGTCCACAAAATGATTCTGAATTAGCTGTATCGTCAAGGCACTCTTGCCTACGCCGTCAGCTCCAACTA
CCACAAGTTTATATTCAGTCATGGCGATCGCGCCGCTCGAGCCCGCCAGAATGCGTTCGCACAGCCGCCA
GCCGGTCACTCCGTTGATGGTTACTCGGAACAGCAGGGAGCCGTCGGGGTTGATCAGGCGCTCGTCGATA
ATTTTGTTGCCGTTCCACAGGGTCCCTGTTACAGTGATCTTTTTGCCGTCGAACACGGCGATGCCTTCAT
ACGGCCGTCCGAAATAGTCGATCATGTTCGGCGTAACCCCGTCGATTACCAGTGTGCCATAGTGCAGGAT
CACCTTAAAGTGATGATCATCCACAGGGTACACCACCTTAAAAATTTTTTCGATCTGGCCCATTTGGTCG
CCGCTCAGACCTTCATACGGGATGATGACATGGATGTCGATCTTCAGCCCATTTTCACCGCTCAGGACAA
TCCTTTGGATCGGAGTTACGGACACCCCGAGATTCTGAAACAAACTGGACACACCTCCCTGTTCAAGGAC
TTGGTCCAGGTTGTAGCCGGCTGTCTGTCGCCAGTCCCCAACGAAATCTTCGAGTGTGAAGACCATGGTG
AGCGCTAGCTGCAAAAAGAACAAGTAGCTTGTATTCTATAGTGTCACCTAAATGGGCGATCTGACGGTTC
ACTAAACCAGCTCTGCTTATATAGGCCTCCCTGGCGCGCCACTAGTTATTAATAGTAATCAATTACGGGG
TCATTAGTTCATAGCCCATATATGGAGTTCCGCGTTACATAACTTACGGTAAATGGCCCGCCTGGCTGAC
CGCCCAACGACCCCCGCCCATTGACGTCAATAATGACGTATGTTCCCATAGTAACGCCAATAGGGACTTT
CCATTGACGTCAATGGGTGGAGTATTTACGGTAAACTGCCCACTTGGCAGTACATCAAGTGTATCATATG
CCAAGTCCGCCCCCTATTGACGTCAATGACGGTAAATGGCCCGCCTGGCATTATGCCCAGTACATGACCT
TACGGGACTTTCCTACTTGGCAGTACATCTACGTATTAGTCATCGCTATTACCATGGTGATGCGGTTTTG
GCAGTACACCAATGGGCGTGGATAGCGGTTTGACTCACGGGGATTTCCAAGTCTCCACCCCATTGACGTC
AATGGGAGTTTGTTTTGGCACCAAAATCAACGGGACTTTCCAAAATGTCGTAATAACCCCGCCCCGTTGA
CGCAAATGGGCGGTAGGCGTGTACGGTGGGAGGTCTATATAAGCAGAGCTGGTTTAGTGAACCGTCAGAT
CACTAGAAGCTTTATTGCGGTAGTTTATCACAGTTAAATTGCTAACGCAGTCAGTGCTTCTGACACAACA
GTCTCGAACTTAAGCTGCAGAAGTTGGTCGTGAGGCACTGGGCAGGTAAGTATCAAGGTTACAAGACAGG
TTTAAGGAGACCAATAGAAACTGGGCTTGTCGAGACAGAGAAGACTCTTGCGTTTCTGATAGGCACCTAT
TGGTCTTACTGACATCCACTTTGCCTTTCTCTCCACAGGTGTCCACTCCCAGTTCAATTACAGCTCTTAA
GGCTAGAGTATTAATACGACTCACTATAGGGCTAGCGATCGCC
[1947 nt withheld, positions 5434-7380]
TCTCTCGAGCCAACCACTGAGGATCTGTACTTTCAGAGCGATAACGATGGATCCGAAATCGGTACTGGCT
TTCCATTCGACCCCCATTATGTGGAAGTCCTGGGCGAGCGCATGCACTACGTCGATGTTGGTCCGCGCGA
TGGCACCCCTGTGCTGTTCCTGCACGGTAACCCGACCTCCTCCTACGTGTGGCGCAACATCATCCCGCAT
GTTGCACCGACCCATCGCTGCATTGCTCCAGACCTGATCGGTATGGGCAAATCCGACAAACCAGACCTGG
GTTATTTCTTCGACGACCACGTCCGCTTCATGGATGCCTTCATCGAAGCCCTGGGTCTGGAAGAGGTCGT
CCTGGTCATTCACGACTGGGGCTCCGCTCTGGGTTTCCACTGGGCCAAGCGCAATCCAGAGCGCGTCAAA
GGTATTGCATTTATGGAGTTCATCCGCCCTATCCCGACCTGGGACGAATGGCCAGAATTTGCCCGCGAGA
CCTTCCAGGCCTTCCGCACCACCGACGTCGGCCGCAAGCTGATCATCGATCAGAACGTTTTTATCGAGGG
TACGCTGCCGATGGGTGTCGTCCGCCCGCTGACTGAAGTCGAGATGGACCATTACCGCGAGCCGTTCCTG
AATCCTGTTGACCGCGAGCCACTGTGGCGCTTCCCAAACGAGCTGCCAATCGCCGGTGAGCCAGCGAACA
TCGTCGCGCTGGTCGAAGAATACATGGACTGGCTGCACCAGTCCCCTGTCCCGAAGCTGCTGTTCTGGGG
CACCCCAGGCGTTCTGATCCCACCGGCCGAAGCCGCTCGCCTGGCCAAAAGCCTGCCTAACTGCAAGGCT
GTGGACATCGGCCCGGGTCTGAATCTGCTGCAAGAAGACAACCCGGACCTGATCGGCAGCGAGATCGCGC
GCTGGCTGTCTACTCTGGAGATTTCCGGTTAATAGAATTCTAGAGTCGACCTGCA
Features (pLannotate 1.2.2; 24 found; start..end, strand, type, name):
     61..182     -  polyA_signal   SV40 poly(A) signal: SV40 polyadenylation signal
    205..273     -  CDS            large T antigen (fragment): large T antigen from SV40 (simian virus 40)
    297..330     +  protein_bind   loxP: Cre-mediated recombination occurs in the 8-bp core sequence (GCATACAT). Cre recombinase
    340..387     +  promoter       EM7 promoter: synthetic bacterial promoter&nbsp
    419..1210    +  CDS            neo: KKA2_KLEPN - Also known as kan, nptII. Experimental evidence at protein level: Swiss-Prot protein existence level 1. Resistance to kanamycin, neomycin, paromomycin, ribostamycin, butirosin and gentamicin B. From Klebsiella pneumoniae.
   1371..1959    -  rep_origin     ori: high-copy-number ColE1/pMB1/pBR322/pUC origin of replication
   2085..2133    -  polyA_signal   poly(A) signal: synthetic polyadenylation signal
   2157..2555    -  CDS            BSD: blasticidin S deaminase; Aspergillus terreus BSD; confers resistance to blasticidin
   2586..2943    -  promoter       SV40 promoter: SV40 enhancer and early promoter
   3022..3103    -  polyA_signal   SV40 poly(A) signal: SV40 polyadenylation signal
   3126..3209    -  CDS            large T antigen (fragment): large T antigen from SV40 (simian virus 40)
   3265..3297    -  misc_feature   MCS (fragment): pUC18/19 multiple cloning site
   3306..3872    -  CDS            K-Ras: human small GTPase proto-oncoprotein
   3894..4406    -  CDS            Nluc: NanoLuc® luciferase human codon-optimized
   4445..4463    -  promoter       SP6 promoter: promoter for bacteriophage SP6 RNA polymerase
   4489..4511    -  promoter       minimal CMV promoter (fragment): human cytomegalovirus (CMV) immediate early promoter
   4521..4886    +  enhancer       CMV enhancer: human cytomegalovirus immediate early enhancer
   4888..5087    +  promoter       CMV promoter: human cytomegalovirus (CMV) immediate early promoter
   5226..5358    +  intron         chimeric intron: chimera between introns from human β-globin and immunoglobulin heavy chain genes
   5402..5420    +  promoter       T7 promoter: promoter for bacteriophage T7 RNA polymerase
   5434..7377    +  CDS            RAF1 (sequence withheld): RAF1_HUMAN - Also known as RAF. Experimental evidence at protein level: Swiss-Prot protein existence level 1. Serine/threonine-protein kinase that acts as a regulatory link between the membrane-associated Ras GTPases and the MAPK/ERK cascade, and this critical regulatory link functions as a switch determining cell fate decisions including proliferation, differentiation, apoptosis, survival and oncogenic transformation. RAF1 activation initiates a mitogen-activated protein kinase (MAPK) cascade that comprises a sequential phosphorylation of the dual-specific MAPK kinases (MAP2K1/MEK1 and MAP2K2
   7399..7419    +  CDS            TEV site: tobacco etch virus (TEV) protease recognition and cleavage site
   7435..8318    +  CDS            HaloTag® (fragment): modified bacterial dehalogenase that forms covalent bonds with chloroalkane derivatives
   8329..12      +  misc_feature   MCS (fragment) (across the origin): pUC18/19 multiple cloning site
