[The description below was written by a language model from this plasmid's Addgene catalogue record and pLannotate feature annotations shown in this document.]
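Description:
NanoLuc-KRAS(G12D)_CRAF(FL)-HaloTag BiBRET Vector is an 8.3 kb mammalian expression plasmid assembled from two Promega BiBRET backbones (a HaloTag CMV-Blast vector and a NanoLuc CMV-Neo "balanced" vector). It delivers both partners of a bioluminescence resonance energy transfer pair from a single construct. It replicates at high copy in E. coli through a ColE1/pUC-type origin and is selected with kanamycin, conferred by an nptII (neo) gene driven by the bacterial EM7 promoter. A single loxP site lies just upstream of that cassette; the record does not explain its role. For selection in mammalian cells, an SV40 enhancer/early promoter drives blasticidin S deaminase, terminated by a synthetic poly(A) signal.

The payload consists of two divergently oriented expression units arranged around a shared CMV enhancer. On one strand, the full CMV immediate-early promoter, followed by a chimeric β-globin/immunoglobulin intron and a T7 promoter, drives full-length human CRAF (RAF1) fused at its C terminus, via a TEV protease site, to HaloTag. On the opposite strand, a minimal CMV promoter fragment, with an adjacent SP6 promoter, drives NanoLuc luciferase fused to the N terminus of human KRAS carrying the oncogenic G12D mutation. Using a minimal promoter for the donor and the full promoter for the acceptor would be expected to give lower donor than acceptor expression, consistent with the "balanced" design. Each unit ends in an SV40 poly(A) signal.

When HaloTag is labelled with a fluorescent chloroalkane ligand, association of KRAS(G12D) with CRAF brings the NanoLuc donor close to the acceptor, giving a BRET signal. This suits the construct to monitoring the RAS–RAF interaction in live cells.
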