Addgene plasmid #238579: NanoLuc-KRAS(G12D)_CRAF(FL)-HaloTag BiBRET Vector
Purpose: Express NanoLuc-KRAS(G12D)_CRAF(FL)-HaloTag Fusion Protein in Mammalian Cells under a CMV promoter
Depositing lab: Promega Corporation.
Backbone
  Vector backbone: pFC221K HaloTag(R) CMV-Blast BiBRET Vector and pFN224C NanoLuc(R) CMV-Neo BiBRET-Balanced Vector
  Vector type: Mammalian Expression
  Selectable markers: Blasticidin
Growth in bacteria
  Bacterial resistance: Kanamycin, 50 μg/mL
  Growth temperature: 37°C
  Growth strain: DH5alpha
  Copy number: High Copy
Gene/Insert 1
  Gene/Insert name: KRAS
  Species: H. sapiens (human)
  Mutation: G12D
  Entrez Gene: KRAS (a.k.a. 'C-K-RAS, C-K-RAS, CFC2, K-RAS2A, K-RAS2B, K-RAS4A, K-RAS4B, K-Ras, K-Ras 2, KI-RAS, KRAS1, KRAS2, NS, NS3, OES, RALD, RASK2, c-Ki-ras, c-Ki-ras2)
  Promoter: CMV
  Tag / fusion protein: NanoLuc (R) (N terminal on backbone)
  Cloning method: Other
Gene/Insert 2
  Gene/Insert name: CRAF
  Species: H. sapiens (human)
  Entrez Gene: RAF1 (a.k.a. CMD1NN, CRAF, NS5, Raf-1, c-Raf)
  Tag / fusion protein: HaloTag (R) (C terminal on backbone)
Terms and licenses: Academic/Nonprofit Terms; Industry Terms
How to cite: NanoLuc-KRAS(G12D)_CRAF(FL)-HaloTag BiBRET Vector was a gift from Promega Corporation (Addgene plasmid # 238579 ; http://n2t.net/addgene:238579 ; RRID:Addgene_238579)
